>Addgene plasmid #36776 | TAL2363 | depositor partial sequence | sequence record 45969 | TAL2363 sequence 1640 bps
GAACCTGACCCCAGACCAGGTAGTCGCAATCGCGAACAATAATGGGGGAAAGCAAGCCCTGGAAACCGTG
CAAAGGTTGTTGCCGGTCCTTTGTCAAGACCACGGCCTTACACCGGAGCAAGTCGTGGCCATTGCAAATA
ATAACGGTGGCAAACAGGCTCTTGAGACGGTTCAGAGACTTCTCCCAGTTCTCTGTCAAGCCCACGGGCT
GACTCCCGATCAAGTTGTAGCGATTGCGTCCAACGGTGGAGGGAAACAAGCATTGGAGACTGTCCAACGG
CTCCTTCCCGTGTTGTGTCAAGCCCACGGTTTGACGCCTGCACAAGTGGTCGCCATCGCCAGCCATGATG
GCGGTAAGCAGGCGCTGGAAACAGTACAGCGCCTGCTGCCTGTACTGTGCCAGGATCATGGACTGACCCC
AGACCAGGTAGTCGCAATCGCGTCACATGACGGGGGAAAGCAAGCCCTGGAAACCGTGCAAAGGTTGTTG
CCGGTCCTTTGTCAAGACCACGGCCTTACACCGGAGCAAGTCGTGGCCATTGCATCCCACGACGGTGGCA
AACAGGCTCTTGAGACGGTTCAGAGACTTCTCCCAGTTCTCTGTCAAGCCCACGGGCTGACTCCCGATCA
AGTTGTAGCGATTGCGTCCAACGGTGGAGGGAAACAAGCATTGGAGACTGTCCAACGGCTCCTTCCCGTG
TTGTGTCAAGCCCACGGTTTGACGCCTGCACAAGTGGTCGCCATCGCCTCGAATGGCGGCGGTAAGCAGG
CGCTGGAAACAGTACAGCGCCTGCTGCCTGTACTGTGCCAGGATCATGGACTGACCCCAGACCAGGTAGT
CGCAATCGCGTCACATGACGGGGGAAAGCAAGCCCTGGAAACCGTGCAAAGGTTGTTGCCGGTCCTTTGT
CAAGACCACGGCCTTACACCGGAGCAAGTCGTGGCCATTGCAAGCAATGGGGGTGGCAAACAGGCTCTTG
AGACGGTTCAGAGACTTCTCCCAGTTCTCTGTCAAGCCCACGGGCTGACTCCCGATCAAGTTGTAGCGAT
TGCGTCGCATGACGGAGGGAAACAAGCATTGGAGACTGTCCAACGGCTCCTTCCCGTGTTGTGTCAAGCC
CACGGTTTGACGCCTGCACAAGTGGTCGCCATCGCCTCCAATATTGGCGGTAAGCAGGCGCTGGAAACAG
TACAGCGCCTGCTGCCTGTACTGTGCCAGGATCATGGACTGACCCCAGACCAGGTAGTCGCAATCGCGAA
CAATAATGGGGGAAAGCAAGCCCTGGAAACCGTGCAAAGGTTGTTGCCGGTCCTTTGTCAAGACCACGGC
CTTACACCGGAGCAAGTCGTGGCCATTGCAAGCAACATCGGTGGCAAACAGGCTCTTGAGACGGTTCAGA
GACTTCTCCCAGTTCTCTGTCAAGCCCACGGGCTGACTCCCGATCAAGTTGTAGCGATTGCGTCCAACGG
TGGAGGGAAACAAGCATTGGAGACTGTCCAACGGCTCCTTCCCGTGTTGTGTCAAGCCCACGGTTTGACG
CCTGCACAAGTGGTCGCCATCGCCTCGAATGGCGGCGGTAAGCAGGCGCTGGAAACAGTACAGCGCCTGC
TGCCTGTACTGTGCCAGGATCATGGACTGA
