>Addgene plasmid #36776 | TAL2363 | addgene partial sequence | sequence record 48021 | CMV-F 5'-CGCAAATGGGCGGTAGGCGTG-3'
ACTAGAGAACCCACTGCTTACTGGCTTATCGAAATTAATACGACTCACTATAGGGAGACCCAAGCTGGCT
AGCACCATGGACTACAAAGACCATGACGGTGATTATAAAGATCATGACATCGATTACAAGGATGACGATG
ACAAGATGGCCCCCAAGAAGAAGAGGAAGGTGGGCATTCACCGCGGGGTACCTATGGTGGACTTGAGGAC
ACTCGGTTATTCGCAACAGCAACAGGAGAAAATCAAGCCTAAGGTCAGGAGCACCGTCGCGCAACACCAC
GAGGCGCTTGTGGGGCATGGCTTCACTCATGCGCATATTGTCGCGCTTTCACAGCACCCTGCGGCGCTTG
GGACGGTGGCTGTCAAATACCAAGATATGATTGCGGCCCTGCCCGAAGCCACGCACGAGGCAATTGTAGG
GGTCGGTAAACAGTGGTCGGGAGCGCGAGCACTTGAGGCGCTGCTGACTGTGGCGGGTGAGCTTAGGGGG
CCTCCGCTCCAGCTCGACACCGGGCAGCTGCTGAAGATCGCGAAGAGAGGGGGAGTAACAGCGGTAGAGG
CAGTGCACGCCTGGCGCAATGCGCTCACCGGGGCCCCCTTGAACCTGACCCCAGACCAGGTAGTCGCAAT
CGCGAACAATAATGGGGGAAAGCAAGCCCTGGAAACCGTGCAAAGGTTGTTGCCGGTCCTTTGTCAAGAC
CACGGCCTTACACCGGAGCAAGTCGTGGCCATTGCAAATAATAACGGTGGCAAACAGGCTCTTGAGACGG
TTCAGAGACTTCTCCCAGTTCTCTGTCAAGCCCACGGGCTGACTCCCGATCAAGTT
