[The description below was written by a language model from this plasmid's Addgene catalogue record.]
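Description:
TAL2363 is a mammalian expression plasmid encoding the right-hand monomer of a TALE nuclease (TALEN) pair directed against the human EZH2 gene. It is built on the JDS78 backbone, a roughly 6.4 kb TALEN expression vector, into which an approximately 1.6 kb array of TAL effector repeats was inserted by restriction cloning at BsmBI sites. Those sites were destroyed in the process, as is usual for type IIS assembly. The repeat array comes from the FLASH assembly approach for high-throughput TALEN construction and specifies the DNA-binding preference of the protein for its half-site in EZH2. The plasmid is maintained at high copy in E. coli under ampicillin selection. The record does not include a feature table, so the origin of replication and other backbone details are not stated.

The backbone supplies the rest of the open reading frame. An N-terminal 3X FLAG tag allows detection of the protein, and a C-terminal wild-type FokI nuclease domain provides cleavage activity. Because FokI cuts only as a dimer, this construct is meant to be used with a matching left-hand EZH2 TALEN. When the two monomers bind flanking half-sites, the nuclease domains come together over the spacer and make a double-strand break, which can be repaired to give indel mutations or targeted edits. Expression in mammalian cells is driven by the CMV promoter. The vector type also indicates a T7 promoter, which allows in vitro synthesis of TALEN mRNA for direct delivery. One inconsistency in the record is that the species is given as human while the linked gene entry carries mouse-style Ezh2 aliases.
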