Addgene plasmid #36776: TAL2363
Depositing lab: Keith Joung. Depositing organization: Massachusetts General Hospital. Publication: FLASH assembly of TALENs for high-throughput genome editing. Reyon D, Tsai SQ, Khayter C, Foden JA, Sander JD, Joung JK. Nat Biotechnol. 2012 Apr 8. doi: 10.1038/nbt.2170. PubMed 22484455.
Backbone
  Vector backbone: JDS78
  Backbone manufacturer: Joung lab (Addgene Plasmid # 32290)
  Backbone size w/o insert (bp): 6447
  Vector type: Mammalian, T7 for in vitro mRNA synthesis
Growth in bacteria
  Bacterial resistance: Ampicillin, 100 μg/mL
  Growth temperature: 37°C
  Growth strain: XL1 Blue
  Copy number: High Copy
Gene/Insert
  Gene/Insert name: EZH2-TALEN_Right (alt name: EZH2)
  Species: H. sapiens (human)
  Insert size (bp): 1640
  Entrez Gene: Ezh2 (a.k.a. Enx-1, Enx1h, KMT6, mKIAA4065)
  Promoter: CMV
  Tag / fusion protein: 3X Flag (N terminal on backbone); WT FOKI (C terminal on backbone)
  Cloning method: Restriction Enzyme; 5′ cloning site BsmBI (destroyed during cloning); 3′ cloning site BsmBI (destroyed during cloning)
  Sequencing primers: 5′ CMV-F; 3′ BGH-rev
Terms and licenses: Academic/Nonprofit Terms; Industry Terms: Not Available to Industry
Depositor comments: Target binding site: TGGTCCCTTCTCAGATTT It is strongly recommended that users perform a diagnostic digest to verify this plasmid prior to use. For example, a double digest of the plasmid with BamHI and KpnI should result in two bands at 2.2kb and 5.9kb.
How to cite: TAL2363 was a gift from Keith Joung (Addgene plasmid # 36776 ; http://n2t.net/addgene:36776 ; RRID:Addgene_36776)
